Addgene plasmid #81691: pDONR223_WNK3_p.T237M
Purpose: Gateway Donor vector containing WNK3, part of the Target Accelerator Plasmid Collection.
Depositing lab: Jesse Boehm & William Hahn & David Root. Depositing organization: Broad Institute. Publication: Systematic Functional Interrogation of Rare Cancer Variants Identifies Oncogenic Alleles. Kim E, Ilic N, Shrestha Y, Zou L, Kamburov A, Zhu C, Yang X, Lubonja R, Tran N, Nguyen C, Lawrence MS, Piccioni F, Bagul M, Doench JG, Chouinard CR, Wu X, Hogstrom L, Natoli T, Tamayo P, Horn H, Corsello SM, Lage K, Root DE, Subramanian A, Golub TR, Getz G, Boehm JS, Hahn WC. Cancer Discov. 2016 Jul;6(7):714-26. doi: 10.1158/2159-8290.CD-16-0160. Epub 2016 May 4. PubMed 27147599.
Backbone
  Vector backbone: pDONR223
  Backbone manufacturer: Invitrogen
  Backbone size w/o insert (bp): 2790
  Vector type: Gateway Entry vector
Growth in bacteria
  Bacterial resistance: Spectinomycin, 50 μg/mL
  Growth temperature: 37°C
  Growth strain: DH5alpha
  Copy number: High Copy
Gene/Insert
  Gene/Insert name: WNK3 (alt name: NM_001002838.3)
  Species: H. sapiens (human)
  Mutation: T237M
  Entrez Gene: WNK3 (a.k.a. PRKWNK3)
  Promoter: None
  Cloning method: Gateway Cloning
  Sequencing primers: 5′ M13pUC-fwd; 3′ M13-Rev
Terms and licenses: Academic/Nonprofit Terms; Industry Terms: Not Available to Industry
Depositor comments: Closed state: stop codon immediately follows insert
How to cite: pDONR223_WNK3_p.T237M was a gift from Jesse Boehm & William Hahn & David Root (Addgene plasmid # 81691 ; http://n2t.net/addgene:81691 ; RRID:Addgene_81691)
