[The description below was written by a language model from this plasmid's Addgene catalogue record and pLannotate feature annotations shown in this document.]
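Description:
pDONR223_WNK3_p.T237M is a Gateway entry clone built on the Invitrogen pDONR223 backbone and carrying the human WNK3 open reading frame with a T237M missense substitution. It is a bacterial propagation and shuttle plasmid rather than an expression vector. It replicates in E. coli from a high-copy ColE1/pUC-type origin and is selected with spectinomycin through the aadA (SmR) aminoglycoside adenylyltransferase gene, which sits downstream of a class 1 integron Pc promoter fragment and a short remnant of a gentamicin resistance gene. The sequenced plasmid is about 8 kb, of which the WNK3 coding sequence accounts for roughly 5.2 kb.

The WNK3 ORF is flanked on both sides by attL-type Gateway recombination sites. The automated annotation labels both as attL3, so the exact site identities should be read cautiously. These sites allow the insert to be moved by an LR Clonase reaction into any compatible destination vector. No promoter drives the insert in this plasmid. rrnB T1 and T2 terminators lie upstream of the cassette, where they insulate it from read-through transcription, and a T7 promoter sits just outside the downstream att site, facing back toward the insert. Small lacI and lacZα fragments are backbone remnants. The clone is in the "closed" configuration, meaning a stop codon immediately follows the ORF, so after transfer it will yield native C-terminal protein and cannot be fused to C-terminal tags.

The plasmid belongs to the Target Accelerator Plasmid Collection, a set of variant alleles assembled for systematic functional testing of rare cancer-associated mutations. Its typical use is as a source clone for building expression constructs of this WNK3 kinase variant.
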