Features (pLannotate 1.2.2; 12 found; start..end, strand, type, name):
     31..619     +  rep_origin     ori: high-copy-number ColE1/pMB1/pBR322/pUC origin of replication
    802..894     +  CDS            lacI (fragment): lac repressor; lacI; The lac repressor binds to the lac operator to inhibit transcription in E. coli. This inhibition can be relieved by adding lactose or isopropyl-β-D-thiogalactopyranoside (IPTG).
    949..976     -  terminator     rrnB T2 terminator: transcription terminator T2 from the E. coli rrnB gene
   1108..1151    +  terminator     rrnB T1 terminator: Escherichia coli rrnB; transcription terminator T1 from the E. coli rrnB gene
   1198..1234    -  CDS            lacZα (fragment): LacZα fragment of β-galactosidase; lacZ fragment
   1251..1346    +  protein_bind   attL3: mutant version of attL; recombination site for the Gateway® LR reaction LR Clonase™
   1352..6580    +  CDS            WNK3: WNK3_HUMAN - Also known as KIAA1566 From Homo sapiens (Human).
   6588..6683    -  protein_bind   attL3: mutant version of attL; recombination site for the Gateway® LR reaction LR Clonase™
   6702..6720    -  promoter       T7 promoter: promoter for bacteriophage T7 RNA polymerase
   6910..6933    +  promoter       Pc promoter (fragment): intI1 (promoter lies within the coding sequence); class 1 integron promoter
   7109..7165    +  CDS            GmR (fragment): gentamycin acetyltransferase; aacC1; confers resistance to gentamycin
   7172..7963    +  CDS            SmR: aminoglycoside adenylyltransferase (Murphy, 1985); aadA; confers resistance to spectinomycin and streptomycin
>Addgene plasmid #81691 | pDONR223_WNK3_p.T237M | addgene full sequence | sequence record 168595 | Addgene NGS Result
AGACCCCGTAGAAAAGATCAAAGGATCTTCTTGAGATCCTTTTTTTCTGCGCGTAATCTGCTGCTTGCAA
ACAAAAAAACCACCGCTACCAGCGGTGGTTTGTTTGCCGGATCAAGAGCTACCAACTCTTTTTCCGAAGG
TAACTGGCTTCAGCAGAGCGCAGATACCAAATACTGTTCTTCTAGTGTAGCCGTAGTTAGGCCACCACTT
CAAGAACTCTGTAGCACCGCCTACATACCTCGCTCTGCTAATCCTGTTACCAGTGGCTGCTGCCAGTGGC
GATAAGTCGTGTCTTACCGGGTTGGACTCAAGACGATAGTTACCGGATAAGGCGCAGCGGTCGGGCTGAA
CGGGGGGTTCGTGCACACAGCCCAGCTTGGAGCGAACGACCTACACCGAACTGAGATACCTACAGCGTGA
GCTATGAGAAAGCGCCACGCTTCCCGAAGGGAGAAAGGCGGACAGGTATCCGGTAAGCGGCAGGGTCGGA
ACAGGAGAGCGCACGAGGGAGCTTCCAGGGGGAAACGCCTGGTATCTTTATAGTCCTGTCGGGTTTCGCC
ACCTCTGACTTGAGCGTCGATTTTTGTGATGCTCGTCAGGGGGGCGGAGCCTATGGAAAAACGCCAGCAA
CGCGGCCTTTTTACGGTTCCTGGCCTTTTGCTGGCCTTTTGCTCACATGTTCTTTCCTGCGTTATCCCCT
GATTCTGTGGATAACCGTATTACCGCCTTTGAGTGAGCTGATACCGCTCGCCGCAGCCGAACGACCGAGC
GCAGCGAGTCAGTGAGCGAGGAAGCGGAAGAGCGCCCAATACGCAAACCGCCTCTCCCCGCGCGTTGGCC
GATTCATTAATGCAGCTGGCACGACAGGTTTCCCGACTGGAAAGCGGGCAGTGAGCGCAACGCAATTAAT
ACGCGTACCGCTAGCCAGGAAGAGTTTGTAGAAACGCAAAAAGGCCATCCGTCAGGATGGCCTTCTGCTT
AGTTTGATGCCTGGCAGTTTATGGCGGGCGTCCTGCCCGCCACCCTCCGGGCCGTTGCTTCACAACGTTC
AAATCCGCTCCCGGCGGATTTGTCCTACTCAGGAGAGCGTTCACCGACAAACAACAGATAAAACGAAAGG
CCCAGTCTTCCGACTGAGCCTTTCGTTTTATTTGATGCCTGGCAGTTCCCTACTCTCGCGTTAACGCTAG
CATGGATGTTTTCCCAGTCACGACGTTGTAAAACGACGGCCAGTCTTAAGCTCGGGCCCCAAATAATGAT
TTTATTTTGACTGATAGTGACCTGTTCGTTGCAACAAATTGATGAGCAATGCTTTTTTATAATGCCAACT
TTGTACAAAAAAGTTGGCACCATGGCCACTGATTCAGGGGATCCAGCCAGCACAGAAGATTCTGAGAAAC
CTGATGGAATTTCATTTGAAAACAGAGTTCCCCAGGTCGCTGCAACTTTGACAGTAGAAGCTAGACTAAA
GGAGAAAAACAGTACCTTCTCTGCTTCTGGGGAAACTGTAGAAAGGAAGAGATTTTTCCGAAAGAGTGTT
GAAATGACGGAAGATGACAAAGTTGCCGAATCATCCCCCAAAGATGAGAGAATTAAGGCTGCAATGAATA
TTCCAAGAGTAGATAAGCTTCCTTCAAATGTGTTGAGAGGTGGACAAGAAGTTAAATATGAACAGTGTTC
AAAGTCAACCTCAGAAATCTCAAAAGATTGTTTCAAGGAGAAAAATGAAAAGGAAATGGAAGAAGAAGCA
GAAATGAAGGCTGTAGCTACTTCTCCTAGTGGCAGATTCCTGAAATTTGACATAGAACTAGGAAGAGGAG
CATTTAAAACAGTATATAAAGGACTGGACACTGAAACATGGGTTGAGGTTGCTTGGTGTGAGCTGCAGGA
CCGAAAGTTAACCAAAGCTGAGCAGCAAAGATTCAAGGAAGAAGCAGAGATGTTGAAGGGTCTCCAGCAC
CCCAATATAGTTCGATTTTATGATTCCTGGGAATCTATATTAAAAGGAAAGAAATGTATTGTATTAGTGA
CTGAACTAATGACATCTGGGACCTTAAAGATGTACTTAAAACGATTTAAAGTCATGAAACCAAAGGTCTT
AAGGAGCTGGTGCAGGCAAATTTTAAAGGGGTTGCAGTTCTTGCACACTAGGACTCCTCCTATTATTCAC
CGGGATCTGAAGTGTGACAATATTTTCATCACGGGACCCACTGGATCTGTGAAGATTGGTGATCTAGGAT
TAGCCACCTTAATGCGTACCTCATTTGCTAAGAGTGTCATTGGAACTCCTGAGTTTATGGCTCCAGAGAT
GTATGAAGAACACTATGATGAATCCGTAGATGTTTATGCTTTTGGAATGTGTATGCTGGAAATGGCCACA
TCGGAGTATCCTTATTCTGAGTGTCAGAATGCAGCTCAAATATACCGGAAAGTAACTAGTGGCATAAAAC
CAGCCAGCTTCAATAAAGTCACTGATCCTGAAGTCAAAGAAATCATTGAAGGATGTATTCGTCAAAACAA
ATCTGAAAGGTTGTCTATCAGGGACCTATTAAACCATGCATTTTTTGCTGAGGATACAGGACTGAGGGTG
GAGTTAGCAGAAGAAGATGATTGCTCAAATTCATCCCTTGCTTTAAGACTCTGGGTTGAAGACCCTAAAA
AATTGAAAGGCAAACACAAAGACAATGAAGCTATTGAATTTAGTTTCAACTTAGAAACAGATACACCTGA
GGAAGTAGCATATGAAATGGTCAAGTCTGGGTTCTTCCATGAAAGTGATTCCAAAGCTGTTGCTAAATCC
ATTAGAGACCGGGTGACGCCAATAAAGAAGACAAGAGAGAAGAAGCCTGCTGGCTGTTTGGAAGAACGCA
GGGATTCTCAGTGCAAGTCTATGGGGAATGTATTCCCTCAGCCCCAGAATACAACTTTACCCCTTGCTCC
CGCTCAGCAAACTGGGGCTGAATGTGAAGAAACTGAAGTTGATCAACATGTTAGACAACAGCTTCTACAA
AGAAAACCACAGCAGCACTGCTCCTCTGTTACAGGTGACAATTTGTCTGAGGCAGGAGCTGCATCAGTTA
TACATTCAGATACTTCAAGTCAGCCCAGTGTAGCCTATTCCTCAAATCAAACGATGGGCTCTCAAATGGT
TTCTAATATCCCGCAGGCTGAAGTAAATGTTCCAGGGCAAATTTATTCATCTCAGCAACTAGTAGGACAT
TACCAGCAAGTTTCAGGGTTACAGAAGCATTCAAAGCTGACTCAGCCGCAGATTTTGCCTTTGGTTCAAG
GTCAGTCCACTGTTTTACCTGTACATGTCCTTGGACCGACAGTTGTTTCACAACCCCAGGTTTCCCCATT
AACTGTTCAGAAGGTCCCACAGATAAAGCCTGTATCCCAACCAGTTGGAGCTGAACAACAAGCAGCTCTT
CTAAAACCAGATTTAGTTCGAAGCTTGAATCAAGATGTGGCAACTACGAAGGAAAACGTCAGTAGCCCTG
ATAACCCAAGTGGAAATGGCAAACAGGATCGGATCAAACAGAGAAGAGCTTCCTGTCCCCGACCAGAGAA
GGGGACTAAATTTCAGCTTACCGTCCTTCAGGTATCAACCTCTGGAGATAACATGGTAGAGTGTCAGCTG
GAGACACACAACAACAAGATGGTCACCTTCAAGTTTGATGTTGATGGTGATGCGCCAGAGGATATTGCAG
ACTATATGGTTGAAGATAACTTTGTGCTGGAAAGTGAGAAAGAAAAATTTGTAGAAGAATTGAGAGCTAT
TGTAGGTCAAGCCCAGGAGATCCTTCATGTCCACTTTGCCACAGAAAGAGCCACTGGAGTTGATTCTATT
ACTGTGGACTCCAACAGTAGCCAGACAGGGTCATCTGAACAAGTACAGATAAATTCTACATCTACTCAAA
CCAGCAATGAATCTGCTCCTCAGTCATCCCCAGTTGGTCGGTGGCGATTCTGTATCAATCAGACGATAAG
AAACCGTGAGACTCAGTCTCCTCCTTCTCTTCAGCATTCCATGTCTGCGGTTCCTGGCCGACATCCACTT
CCTAGTCCAAAAAACACAAGTAATAAGGAAATATCACGGGACACATTGCTCACTATAGAAAATAATCCAT
GCCACCGTGCACTTTTCACCTCCAAATCAGAACACAAGGATGTGGTTGATGGTAAGATTTCTGAATGTGC
TAGTGTAGAAACCAAGCAGCCAGCTATACTTTATCAAGTGGAAGATAACAGGCAGATAATGGCACCAGTT
ACTAATAGTTCCAGTTACTCTACTACTTCAGTTCGTGCAGTTCCAGCTGAATGTGAGGGACTCACCAAAC
AAGCAAGCATATTCATACCTGTGTATCCATGTCACCAAACTGCCAGTCAGGCTGATGCACTTATGTCCCA
TCCTGGCGAATCAACTCAGACTTCTGGTAACTCTCTTACAACTCTGGCATTTGATCAAAAGCCTCAAACC
TTATCAGTACAGCAGCCAGCTATGGATGCAGAGTTTATTTCTCAAGAAGGAGAAACTACAGTGAACACTG
AAGCAAGTTCTCCTAAGACAGTCATTCCCACTCAGACCCCTGGCCTTGAACCAACTACCCTTCAACCCAC
TACTGTCCTGGAATCAGATGGAGAAAGACCTCCAAAACTGGAGTTTGCAGACAACCGAATTAAAACTCTG
GATGAAAAATTAAGAAACTTGCTCTATCAGGAGCACAGCATCTCTAGCATCTATCCCGAGAGTCAGAAGG
ATACCCAAAGCATAGACTCTCCATTTTCTTCCTCTGCTGAAGATACCCTCTCCTGTCCAGTGACAGAAGT
CATAGCCATCAGTCACTGTGGAATTAAAGATAGCCCTGTACAATCCCCTAATTTCCAACAGACAGGCTCT
AAGCTTCTGTCCAATGTGGCTGCAAGTCAGCCTGCTAATATATCAGTGTTCAAAAGGGACCTGAATGTGA
TAACTTCTGTACCCAGCGAATTGTGTTTACATGAGATGTCCTCAGATGCTTCACTTCCAGGGGATCCAGA
GGCCTATCCTGCTGCTGTGTCAAGCGGTGGAGCCATTCATCTGCAGACAGGAGTGGAAACAGAAGAGATG
AGATCAGCAATTGCTCCTGATCCCATTCCTCTGACACGGGAGTCCACAGCTGATACTAGGGCTTTGAATA
GATGTAAAGCGATGAGTGGATCATTTCAGCGGGGTCGGTTCCAGGTGATTACAATTCCTCAGCAGCAGTC
AGCAAAAATGACATCTTTTGGAATAGAACACATATCAGTGTTCAGTGAGACAAACCATTCTAGTGAAGAA
GCCTTTATTAAAACAGCAAAGTCTCAGTTGGTAGAAATAGAACCTGCCACACAAAATCCAAAAACTTCGT
TTTCTTATGAGAAGTTACAAGCTCTTCAGGAAACCTGTAAAGAAAATAAAGGAGTTCCCAAACAAGGTGA
CAACTTCTTATCTTTCAGCGCAGCTTGTGAGACTGATGTATCTTCAGTGACCCCAGAAAAGGAATTTGAA
GAAACTTCAGCCACAGGAAGTAGCATGCAGTCTGGATCTGAACTGTTGCTTAAAGAGAGAGAGATATTGA
CTGCTGGGAAACAGCCTAGCTCTGATAGTGAATTTTCAGCCAGTCTTGCTGGCAGTGGAAAGTCAGTGGC
AAAGACTGGTCCAGAGAGTAATCAGTGCTTACCACACCACGAAGAACAAGCTTATGCTCAAACACAGAGT
TCACTCTTCTATTCGCCATCTTCCCCAATGAGCAGTGATGATGAATCAGAAATAGAGGATGAGGACTTGA
AGGTGGAGCTTCAAAGATTACGAGAAAAACACATTCAGGAGGTGGTAAATCTTCAAACCCAGCAGAATAA
GGAGCTGCAGGAGCTCTATGAACGCCTTCGGTCAATTAAAGATAGCAAAACCCAATCTACTGAGATTCCT
TTGCCACCTGCATCACCACGTCGACCAAGATCTTTCAAAAGCAAACTTCGAAGCCGCCCCCAGTCCTTGA
CACATGTGGACAATGGCATAGTTGCTACAGATCCACTGTGTGTGGAGAGTAATGCAGCATCATGCCAACA
GTCTCCAGCCAGTAAAAAAGGGATGTTCACAGATGACTTACACAAGCTGGTGGATGACTGGACAAAGGAA
GCAGTAGGAAATTCTCTTATTAAGCCAAGTTTAAACCAACTTAAACAAAGTCAACACAAACTAGAGACAG
AAAACTGGAATAAAGTATCTGAAAATACTCCGTCTACTATGGGCTACACATCAACATGGATTTCTTCTCT
GTCCCAAATCCGTGGAGCTGTCCCAACTTCCTTGCCACAAGGACTCTCACTCCCTTCATTTCCTGGGCCA
TTATCATCATATGGAATGCCTCACGTTTGTCAGTATAATGCTGTGGCGGGGGCGGGGTATCCAGTACAGT
GGGTAGGAATTTCAGGAACAACACAACAATCTGTAGTAATTCCCGCCCAATCTGGGGGACCATTCCAGCC
AGGGATGAATATGCAGGCATTTCCAACTTCATCAGTGCAGAATCCTGCCACAATCCCTCCTGGTCCTAAA
TGATTGCCAACTTTCTTGTACAAAGTTGGCATTATAAGAAAGCATTGCTTATCAATTTGTTGCAACGAAC
AGGTCACTATCAGTCAAAATAAAATCATTATTTGCCATCCAGCTGATATCCCCTATAGTGAGTCGTATTA
CATGGTCATAGCTGTTTCCTGGCAGCTCTGGCCCGTGTCTCAAAATCTCTGATGTTACATTGCACAAGAT
AAAAATATATCATCATGCCTCCTCTAGACCAGCCAGGACAGAAATGCCTCGACTTCGCTGCTACCCAAGG
TTGCCGGGTGACGCACACCGTGGAAACGGATGAAGGCACGAACCCAGTGGACATAAGCCTGTTCGGTTCG
TAAGCTGTAATGCAAGTAGCGTATGCGCTCACGCAACTGGTCCAGAACCTTGACCGAACGCAGCGGTGGT
AACGGCGCAGTGGCGGTTTTCATGGCTTGTTATGACTGTTTTTTTGGGGTACAGTCTATGCCTCGGGCAT
CCAAGCAGCAAGCGCGTTACGCCGTGGGTCGATGTTTGATGTTATGGAGCAGCAACGATGTTACGCAGCA
GGGCAGTCGCCCTAAAACAAAGTTAAACATTATGAGGGAAGCGGTGATCGCCGAAGTATCGACTCAACTA
TCAGAGGTAGTTGGCGTCATCGAGCGCCATCTCGAACCGACGTTGCTGGCCGTACATTTGTACGGCTCCG
CAGTGGATGGCGGCCTGAAGCCACACAGTGATATTGATTTGCTGGTTACGGTGACCGTAAGGCTTGATGA
AACAACGCGGCGAGCTTTGATCAACGACCTTTTGGAAACTTCGGCTTCCCCTGGAGAGAGCGAGATTCTC
CGCGCTGTAGAAGTCACCATTGTTGTGCACGACGACATCATTCCGTGGCGTTATCCAGCTAAGCGCGAAC
TGCAATTTGGAGAATGGCAGCGCAATGACATTCTTGCAGGTATCTTCGAGCCAGCCACGATCGACATTGA
TCTGGCTATCTTGCTGACAAAAGCAAGAGAACATAGCGTTGCCTTGGTAGGTCCAGCGGCGGAGGAACTC
TTTGATCCGGTTCCTGAACAGGATCTATTTGAGGCGCTAAATGAAACCTTAACGCTATGGAACTCGCCGC
CCGACTGGGCTGGCGATGAGCGAAATGTAGTGCTTACGTTGTCCCGCATTTGGTACAGCGCAGTAACCGG
CAAAATCGCGCCGAAGGATGTCGCTGCCGACTGGGCAATGGAGCGCCTGCCGGCCCAGTATCAGCCCGTC
ATACTTGAAGCTAGACAGGCTTATCTTGGACAAGAAGAAGATCGCTTGGCCTCGCGCGCAGATCAGTTGG
AAGAATTTGTCCACTACGTGAAAGGCGAGATCACCAAGGTAGTCGGCAAATAACCCTCGAGCCACCCATG
ACCAAAATCCCTTAACGTGAGTTACGCGTCGTTCCACTGAGCGTC
