>Addgene plasmid #81691 | pDONR223_WNK3_p.T237M | depositor partial sequence | sequence record 155010 | Insert sequence
ATGGCCACTGATTCAGGGGATCCAGCCAGCACAGAAGATTCTGAGAAACCTGATGGAATTTCATTTGAAA
ACAGAGTTCCCCAGGTCGCTGCAACTTTGACAGTAGAAGCTAGACTAAAGGAGAAAAACAGTACCTTCTC
TGCTTCTGGGGAAACTGTAGAAAGGAAGAGATTTTTCCGAAAGAGTGTTGAAATGACGGAAGATGACAAA
GTTGCCGAATCATCCCCCAAAGATGAGAGAATTAAGGCTGCAATGAATATTCCAAGAGTAGATAAGCTTC
CTTCAAATGTGTTGAGAGGTGGACAAGAAGTTAAATATGAACAGTGTTCAAAGTCAACCTCAGAAATCTC
AAAAGATTGTTTCAAGGAGAAAAATGAAAAGGAAATGGAAGAAGAAGCAGAAATGAAGGCTGTAGCTACT
TCTCCTAGTGGCAGATTCCTGAAATTTGACATAGAACTAGGAAGAGGAGCATTTAAAACAGTATATAAAG
GACTGGACACTGAAACATGGGTTGAGGTTGCTTGGTGTGAGCTGCAGGACCGAAAGTTAACCAAAGCTGA
GCAGCAAAGATTCAAGGAAGAAGCAGAGATGTTGAAGGGTCTCCAGCACCCCAATATAGTTCGATTTTAT
GATTCCTGGGAATCTATATTAAAAGGAAAGAAATGTATTGTATTAGTGACTGAACTAATGACATCTGGGA
CCTTAAAGATGTACTTAAAACGATTTAAAGTCATGAAACCAAAGGTCTTAAGGAGCTGGTGCAGGCAAAT
TTTAAAGGGGTTGCAGTTCTTGCACACTAGGACTCCTCCTATTATTCACCGGGATCTGAAGTGTGACAAT
ATTTTCATCACGGGACCCACTGGATCTGTGAAGATTGGTGATCTAGGATTAGCCACCTTAATGCGTACCT
CATTTGCTAAGAGTGTCATTGGAACTCCTGAGTTTATGGCTCCAGAGATGTATGAAGAACACTATGATGA
ATCCGTAGATGTTTATGCTTTTGGAATGTGTATGCTGGAAATGGCCACATCGGAGTATCCTTATTCTGAG
TGTCAGAATGCAGCTCAAATATACCGGAAAGTAACTAGTGGCATAAAACCAGCCAGCTTCAATAAAGTCA
CTGATCCTGAAGTCAAAGAAATCATTGAAGGATGTATTCGTCAAAACAAATCTGAAAGGTTGTCTATCAG
GGACCTATTAAACCATGCATTTTTTGCTGAGGATACAGGACTGAGGGTGGAGTTAGCAGAAGAAGATGAT
TGCTCAAATTCATCCCTTGCTTTAAGACTCTGGGTTGAAGACCCTAAAAAATTGAAAGGCAAACACAAAG
ACAATGAAGCTATTGAATTTAGTTTCAACTTAGAAACAGATACACCTGAGGAAGTAGCATATGAAATGGT
CAAGTCTGGGTTCTTCCATGAAAGTGATTCCAAAGCTGTTGCTAAATCCATTAGAGACCGGGTGACGCCA
ATAAAGAAGACAAGAGAGAAGAAGCCTGCTGGCTGTTTGGAAGAACGCAGGGATTCTCAGTGCAAGTCTA
TGGGGAATGTATTCCCTCAGCCCCAGAATACAACTTTACCCCTTGCTCCCGCTCAGCAAACTGGGGCTGA
ATGTGAAGAAACTGAAGTTGATCAACATGTTAGACAACAGCTTCTACAAAGAAAACCACAGCAGCACTGC
TCCTCTGTTACAGGTGACAATTTGTCTGAGGCAGGAGCTGCATCAGTTATACATTCAGATACTTCAAGTC
AGCCCAGTGTAGCCTATTCCTCAAATCAAACGATGGGCTCTCAAATGGTTTCTAATATCCCGCAGGCTGA
AGTAAATGTTCCAGGGCAAATTTATTCATCTCAGCAACTAGTAGGACATTACCAGCAAGTTTCAGGGTTA
CAGAAGCATTCAAAGCTGACTCAGCCGCAGATTTTGCCTTTGGTTCAAGGTCAGTCCACTGTTTTACCTG
TACATGTCCTTGGACCGACAGTTGTTTCACAACCCCAGGTTTCCCCATTAACTGTTCAGAAGGTCCCACA
GATAAAGCCTGTATCCCAACCAGTTGGAGCTGAACAACAAGCAGCTCTTCTAAAACCAGATTTAGTTCGA
AGCTTGAATCAAGATGTGGCAACTACGAAGGAAAACGTCAGTAGCCCTGATAACCCAAGTGGAAATGGCA
AACAGGATCGGATCAAACAGAGAAGAGCTTCCTGTCCCCGACCAGAGAAGGGGACTAAATTTCAGCTTAC
CGTCCTTCAGGTATCAACCTCTGGAGATAACATGGTAGAGTGTCAGCTGGAGACACACAACAACAAGATG
GTCACCTTCAAGTTTGATGTTGATGGTGATGCGCCAGAGGATATTGCAGACTATATGGTTGAAGATAACT
TTGTGCTGGAAAGTGAGAAAGAAAAATTTGTAGAAGAATTGAGAGCTATTGTAGGTCAAGCCCAGGAGAT
CCTTCATGTCCACTTTGCCACAGAAAGAGCCACTGGAGTTGATTCTATTACTGTGGACTCCAACAGTAGC
CAGACAGGGTCATCTGAACAAGTACAGATAAATTCTACATCTACTCAAACCAGCAATGAATCTGCTCCTC
AGTCATCCCCAGTTGGTCGGTGGCGATTCTGTATCAATCAGACGATAAGAAACCGTGAGACTCAGTCTCC
TCCTTCTCTTCAGCATTCCATGTCTGCGGTTCCTGGCCGACATCCACTTCCTAGTCCAAAAAACACAAGT
AATAAGGAAATATCACGGGACACATTGCTCACTATAGAAAATAATCCATGCCACCGTGCACTTTTCACCT
CCAAATCAGAACACAAGGATGTGGTTGATGGTAAGATTTCTGAATGTGCTAGTGTAGAAACCAAGCAGCC
AGCTATACTTTATCAAGTGGAAGATAACAGGCAGATAATGGCACCAGTTACTAATAGTTCCAGTTACTCT
ACTACTTCAGTTCGTGCAGTTCCAGCTGAATGTGAGGGACTCACCAAACAAGCAAGCATATTCATACCTG
TGTATCCATGTCACCAAACTGCCAGTCAGGCTGATGCACTTATGTCCCATCCTGGCGAATCAACTCAGAC
TTCTGGTAACTCTCTTACAACTCTGGCATTTGATCAAAAGCCTCAAACCTTATCAGTACAGCAGCCAGCT
ATGGATGCAGAGTTTATTTCTCAAGAAGGAGAAACTACAGTGAACACTGAAGCAAGTTCTCCTAAGACAG
TCATTCCCACTCAGACCCCTGGCCTTGAACCAACTACCCTTCAACCCACTACTGTCCTGGAATCAGATGG
AGAAAGACCTCCAAAACTGGAGTTTGCAGACAACCGAATTAAAACTCTGGATGAAAAATTAAGAAACTTG
CTCTATCAGGAGCACAGCATCTCTAGCATCTATCCCGAGAGTCAGAAGGATACCCAAAGCATAGACTCTC
CATTTTCTTCCTCTGCTGAAGATACCCTCTCCTGTCCAGTGACAGAAGTCATAGCCATCAGTCACTGTGG
AATTAAAGATAGCCCTGTACAATCCCCTAATTTCCAACAGACAGGCTCTAAGCTTCTGTCCAATGTGGCT
GCAAGTCAGCCTGCTAATATATCAGTGTTCAAAAGGGACCTGAATGTGATAACTTCTGTACCCAGCGAAT
TGTGTTTACATGAGATGTCCTCAGATGCTTCACTTCCAGGGGATCCAGAGGCCTATCCTGCTGCTGTGTC
AAGCGGTGGAGCCATTCATCTGCAGACAGGAGTGGAAACAGAAGAGATGAGATCAGCAATTGCTCCTGAT
CCCATTCCTCTGACACGGGAGTCCACAGCTGATACTAGGGCTTTGAATAGATGTAAAGCGATGAGTGGAT
CATTTCAGCGGGGTCGGTTCCAGGTGATTACAATTCCTCAGCAGCAGTCAGCAAAAATGACATCTTTTGG
AATAGAACACATATCAGTGTTCAGTGAGACAAACCATTCTAGTGAAGAAGCCTTTATTAAAACAGCAAAG
TCTCAGTTGGTAGAAATAGAACCTGCCACACAAAATCCAAAAACTTCGTTTTCTTATGAGAAGTTACAAG
CTCTTCAGGAAACCTGTAAAGAAAATAAAGGAGTTCCCAAACAAGGTGACAACTTCTTATCTTTCAGCGC
AGCTTGTGAGACTGATGTATCTTCAGTGACCCCAGAAAAGGAATTTGAAGAAACTTCAGCCACAGGAAGT
AGCATGCAGTCTGGATCTGAACTGTTGCTTAAAGAGAGAGAGATATTGACTGCTGGGAAACAGCCTAGCT
CTGATAGTGAATTTTCAGCCAGTCTTGCTGGCAGTGGAAAGTCAGTGGCAAAGACTGGTCCAGAGAGTAA
TCAGTGCTTACCACACCACGAAGAACAAGCTTATGCTCAAACACAGAGTTCACTCTTCTATTCGCCATCT
TCCCCAATGAGCAGTGATGATGAATCAGAAATAGAGGATGAGGACTTGAAGGTGGAGCTTCAAAGATTAC
GAGAAAAACACATTCAGGAGGTGGTAAATCTTCAAACCCAGCAGAATAAGGAGCTGCAGGAGCTCTATGA
ACGCCTTCGGTCAATTAAAGATAGCAAAACCCAATCTACTGAGATTCCTTTGCCACCTGCATCACCACGT
CGACCAAGATCTTTCAAAAGCAAACTTCGAAGCCGCCCCCAGTCCTTGACACATGTGGACAATGGCATAG
TTGCTACAGATCCACTGTGTGTGGAGAGTAATGCAGCATCATGCCAACAGTCTCCAGCCAGTAAAAAAGG
GATGTTCACAGATGACTTACACAAGCTGGTGGATGACTGGACAAAGGAAGCAGTAGGAAATTCTCTTATT
AAGCCAAGTTTAAACCAACTTAAACAAAGTCAACACAAACTAGAGACAGAAAACTGGAATAAAGTATCTG
AAAATACTCCGTCTACTATGGGCTACACATCAACATGGATTTCTTCTCTGTCCCAAATCCGTGGAGCTGT
CCCAACTTCCTTGCCACAAGGACTCTCACTCCCTTCATTTCCTGGGCCATTATCATCATATGGAATGCCT
CACGTTTGTCAGTATAATGCTGTGGCGGGGGCGGGGTATCCAGTACAGTGGGTAGGAATTTCAGGAACAA
CACAACAATCTGTAGTAATTCCCGCCCAATCTGGGGGACCATTCCAGCCAGGGATGAATATGCAGGCATT
TCCAACTTCATCAGTGCAGAATCCTGCCACAATCCCTCCTGGTCCTAAATG
